# Supplementary material for: LucID: A Self-Activating Bioluminescent Biotin Ligase for Light-Free Proximity Labeling in Deep Tissues
Source: bioRxiv preprint, doi:10.1101/2025.06.10.658826, version 1 (2025-06-14)
Supplement: https://doi.org/10.5281/zenodo.15631269 [file 658826_file03.zip › Supplementary Data/LucID_optimized_genbank_snapgene/LucID_opt.gb]

LOCUS       LucID_opt              687 bp    DNA              UNK 01-JUL-2025
DEFINITION  Human-codon optimized synthetic gene for LucID biotin ligase.
ACCESSION   LucID_opt
VERSION     LucID_opt.1
KEYWORDS    LucID; proximity labeling; biotin ligase.
SOURCE      synthetic DNA construct
  ORGANISM  synthetic DNA construct
COMMENT     Codon optimized for expression in Homo sapiens using OptimumGene.
COMMENT     CAI: 0.98 | GC%: 45% | Restriction sites removed: EcoRI, XhoI, BamHI.
FEATURES             Location/Qualifiers
     source          1..687
                     /organism="synthetic DNA construct"
                     /mol_type="other DNA"
     CDS             1..687
                     /gene="lucid"
                     /function="biotin ligase"
                     /codon_start=1
                     /product="LucID"
                     /protein_id="LucID.1"
                     /translation="MVNNEKEQKDELYKAYKLVLDDNQKLSHCLKDFDIEKFTGVNILYYFQQKYGIRKGSHTFEKGEKYYRTILDVNTRIRDVVRNRQADVDRFRMRTFKVLNHLSSMKYKENYKNYRIVSYVVRYLYIKLMSEFKGTVVRGSHLPSRSGPTTVDTKDKKIGVIKPAVLDEVFNVFDTTNHLTYVRKDGGSRGTIYGGSDGVVKGRTIGHGGSVHDGNVLLLGFLRSLGWTTGVYLAGDTVTLRVRIEQEGDTVTWIDLDYGVQCIDAHNEDYTIVEQYERAEGRHSTGGMDELYKTRAEVKFEGDTLVNRIELKGIDFKEDGNILGHKLEYNYNSENVSDSDAVTPIKKEIKDPSKYVESFTKNETKRYWGGSGLSVPIDLDRYPDLIKIHHHHHH"
     misc_feature    664..687
                     /label="His6_tag"
     misc_feature    32..49
                     /label="ATP_binding_motif"
     misc_feature    202..231
                     /label="Catalytic_loop"
ORIGIN
        1 atggtgaaca acgagaagca gaaggacgag ctgtacaagg cctacaagct ggtgctggac
       61 gacaaccaga agctgagcca ctgcctgaag gacttcgaca tcgagaagtt caccggcgtg
      121 aacatcctgt actacttcca gcagaagtac ggtatccgca agggctccca caccttcgag
      181 aagggcgaga agtaccgccg caccatcctg gacgtgaaca cccgcatccg cgacgtggtg
      241 cgcaaccggc aagccgacgt ggaccgcttc cgcatgcgca ccttcaaggt gctgaaccac
      301 ctgagctcca tgaagtacaa ggagaactac aagaactacc gcttcgtgtc tagcgtggtg
      361 cgctacctgt acatcaagct gatgtccgag ttcggcaccg tggtgcgctc cggctcccac
      421 ctgcccagcc gcagcggccc caccaccgtc gacaccaagg acaagaagat cggtgtgatc
      481 aagcccgccg tgctggacga ggtgttcaac gtgttcgaca ccaccaacca cctgacctac
      541 gtgcggaagg acggtggctc cgcggcacca tctacggcgg ctccgacggt gtcgtgaagg
      601 gccgcaccat cggccacggc ggctccgtgc acgacggcaa cgtgctgctc ctgggcttcc
      661 tgcgcagcct gggctggacc accgg
//
