# Supplementary material for: LucID: A Self-Activating Bioluminescent Biotin Ligase for Light-Free Proximity Labeling in Deep Tissues
Source: bioRxiv preprint, doi:10.1101/2025.06.10.658826, version 1 (2025-06-14)
Supplement: https://doi.org/10.5281/zenodo.15631269 [file 658826_file03.zip › Supplementary Data/LucID_original_Files/LucID_GenBank.gb]

LOCUS       LucID_CDS               888 bp    DNA     linear   SYN 23-MAY-2025
DEFINITION  Synthetic coding sequence for LucID (NanoLuc-Turbo minimal).
ACCESSION   LUCID001
VERSION     LUCID001.1
KEYWORDS    LucID; proximity labeling; biotin ligase; NanoLuc.
SOURCE      synthetic DNA construct
  ORGANISM  synthetic construct
            other sequences; artificial sequences.
FEATURES             Location/Qualifiers
     source          1..888
                     /organism="synthetic construct"
                     /mol_type="other DNA"
     CDS             1..888
                     /codon_start=1
                     /product="LucID protein"
                     /translation="MVNNEKEQKDELYKAYKLVLDDNQKLSHCLKDFDIEKFTGVNILYYFQQKYGIRKGSHTFEKGEKYYRTILDVNTRIRDVVRNRQADVDRFRMRTFKVLNHLSSMKYKENYKNYRIVSYVVRYLYIKLMSEFKGTVVRGSHLPSRSGPTTVDTKDKKIGVIKPAVLDEVFNVFDTTNHLTYVRKDGVVKGRTIGHYVHDGNVLLLGFLRSLGWTTGVYLAGDTVTLRVRIEQEGDTVTWIDLDYGVQCIDAHNEDYTIVEQYERAEGRHSTGGMDELYKTRAEVKFEGDTLVNRIELKGIDFKEDGNILGHKLEYNYNSENVSDSDAVTPIKKEIKDPSKYVESFTKNETKRYWGGSGLSVPIDLDRYPDLIKIHHHHHH"
ORIGIN
        1 atggtgaacaacgagaaaggagcagaaggacgagctgtacaaggcgtacaagctggtgctggacgacaaa
       61 cagaaagctgtcccacctgttaaggactttgatattgagaaattcactggcgtgaacatcctgtattatt
      121 cccagcaaaatatggcattcgaaaggggtcacacactttgagaaggagaaaactactaccggaccattct
      181 ggacgttaacacacggattcgagatggtggttcggaacaggcagccgacgtggatcggttccgaaccgga
      241 cttcaaagtgctgaaccacctgagctatgaagtacaagaagaattacaagaattaccgc...TGA
//
