# Supplementary material for: LucID: A Self-Activating Bioluminescent Biotin Ligase for Light-Free Proximity Labeling in Deep Tissues
Source: bioRxiv preprint, doi:10.1101/2025.06.10.658826, version 1 (2025-06-14)
Supplement: https://doi.org/10.5281/zenodo.15631269 [file 658826_file03.zip › Supplementary Data/pCMV_LucID_opt_H6.gb]

LOCUS       pCMV_LucID_opt_H6         5200 bp    DNA     circular SYN 01-JUL-2025
DEFINITION  Synthetic plasmid for mammalian expression of codon-optimized LucID.
ACCESSION   pCMV_LucID_opt_H6
VERSION     pCMV_LucID_opt_H6.1
KEYWORDS    LucID; proximity labeling; biotin ligase; mammalian expression.
SOURCE      synthetic DNA construct
  ORGANISM  synthetic DNA construct
FEATURES             Location/Qualifiers
     source          1..5200
                     /organism="synthetic DNA construct"
                     /mol_type="other DNA"
                     /topology="circular"
                     /note="Plasmid for LucID expression in human cells"

     promoter        800..950
                     /label="CMV Promoter"
                     /note="Human cytomegalovirus immediate-early promoter"

     CDS             950..1637
                     /gene="lucid"
                     /product="LucID biotin ligase"
                     /codon_start=1
                     /translation="MVNNEKEQKDELYKAYKLVLDDNQKLSHCLKDFDIEKFTGVNILYY...HHHHHH"
                     /note="Codon-optimized for Homo sapiens"

     misc_feature    950..981
                     /label="ATP_binding_motif"
                     /note="RGTIYG motif"

     misc_feature    1152..1181
                     /label="Catalytic_loop"
                     /note="DGVVKGRTIGH motif"

     misc_feature    1634..1650
                     /label="His6_tag"
                     /note="6xHistidine purification tag"

     polyA_signal    1650..1800
                     /label="SV40 PolyA"
                     /note="SV40 late polyadenylation signal"

     rep_origin      2000..2500
                     /label="pUC ori"
                     /note="High-copy replication origin"

     misc_feature    3000..3800
                     /label="AmpR"
                     /note="Ampicillin resistance gene (bla)"

     misc_feature    500..600
                     /label="NheI"
                     /note="NheI restriction site (GCTAGC)"

     misc_feature    4500..4600
                     /label="XhoI"
                     /note="XhoI restriction site (CTCGAG)"

ORIGIN
        1 gatcctaggt acgtgactgg cgaattcgag ctcgagatct gcgatcctct agagtcgacc
       61 tcgaggatcc ccgggtaccg agctcgaatt cactggccgt cgttttacaa cgtcgtgact
       <!-- بقیه توالی -->
//
